>Addgene plasmid #232033 | pGEM-3zf(+)_hsSRA1 | addgene full sequence | sequence record 467880 | Addgene NGS Result
ATATGCGGTGTGAAATACCGCACAGATGCGTAAGGAGAAAATACCGCATCAGGAAATTGTAAGCGTTAAT
ATTTTGTTAAAATTCGCGTTAAATTTTTGTTAAATCAGCTCATTTTTTAACCAATAGGCCGAAATCGGCA
AAATCCCTTATAAATCAAAAGAATAGACCGAGATAGGGT
[37 nt withheld, positions 180-216]
AAAGAACGTGGACTCCAACGTCAAAGG
[49 nt withheld, positions 244-292]
T
[91 nt withheld, positions 294-384]
G
[124 nt withheld, positions 386-509]
CCATTCGCCATTCAGGCTGCGCAACTGTTGGGAAGGGCGATCGGTGCGGGCCTCTTCGCTATTACGCCAG
CTGGCGAAAGGGGGATGTGCTGCAAGGCGATTAAGTTGGGTAACGCCAGGGTTTTCCCAGTCACGACGTT
GTAAAACGACGGCCAGTGAATTGTAATACGACTCACTATAGGGCGAATTCGGCACAAGGAACGCGGCTGG
AACGACCCGCCGCAGTTCTCATACGGGCTGCAGACCCAGGCCGGCGGACCCAGGCGCTCGCTGCTTACCA
AGAGGGTAGCCGCACCCCAGGATGGATCCCCCAGAGTCCCCGCATCAGAGACTTCTCCTGGGCCTCCCCC
AATGGGGCCTCCACCTCCTTCAAGTAAGGCTCCCAGGTCCCCACCTGTGGGGAGTGGTCCTGCCTCTGGC
GTGGAGCCCACAAGTTTCCCAGTCGAGTCTGAGGCTCGACTGATGGAGGATGTGCTGAGACCTTTGGAAC
AGGCATTGGAAGACTGCCGTGGCCACACAAGGAAGCAGGTATGTGATGACATCAGCCGACGCCTGGCACT
GCTGCAGGAACAGTGGGCTGGAGGAAAGTTGTCAATACCTGTAAAGAAGAGAATGGCTCTACTGGTGCAA
GAGCTTTCAAGCCACCGGTGGGACGCAGCAGATGACATCCACCGCTCCCTCATGGTTGACCATGTGACTG
AGGTCAGTCAGTGGATGGTAGGAGTTAAAAGATTAATTGCAGAAAAGAGGAGTCTGTTTTCAGAGGAGGC
AGCCAATGAAGAGAAATCTGCAGCCACAGCTGAGAAGAACCATACCATACCAGGCTTCCAGCAGGCTTCA
TAATCCTCGGTTCCCCAGACTCACCGGACACCATCTCCTATGCCTTGGAGACCTTCTGTCACTTGGCTCC
CTTCTTACCACCACCAAGACTGTCCCACTGGGCCTGACCCACCTATGAGGGAAGAAGTCCCACCTGGGCC
AGAGGGAGTTCATGTGTTACTCATAACATGCATTTCAATAAAAACATCTCTGCGGAAGCTTGAGTATTCT
ATAGTGTCACCTAAATAGCTTGGCGTAATCATGGTCATAGCTGTTTCCTGTGTGAAATTGTTATCCGCTC
ACAATTCCACACAACATACGAGCCGGAAGCATAAAGTGTAAAGCCTGGGGTGCCTAATGAGTGAGCTAAC
TCACATTAATTGCGTTGCGCTCACTGCCCGCTTTCCAGTCGGGAAACCTGTCGTGCCAGCTGCATTAATG
AATCGGCCAACGCGCGGGGAGAGGCGGTTTGCGTATTGGGCGCTCTTCCGCTTCCTCGCTCACTGACTCG
CTGCGCTCGGTCGTTCGGCTGCGGCGAGCGGTATCAGCTCACTCAAAGGCGGTAATACGGTTATCCACAG
AATCAGGGGATAACGCAGGAAAGAACATGTGAGCAAAAGGCCAGCAAAAGGCCAGGAACCGTAAAAAGGC
CGCGTTGCTGGCGTTTTTCCATAGGCTCCGCCCCCCTGACGAGCATCACAAAAATCGACGCTCAAGTCAG
AGGTGGCGAAACCCGACAGGACTATAAAGATACCAGGCGTTTCCCCCTGGAAGCTCCCTCGTGCGCTCTC
CTGTTCCGACCCTGCCGCTTACCGGATACCTGTCCGCCTTTCTCCCTTCGGGAAGCGTGGCGCTTTCTCA
TAGCTCACGCTGTAGGTATCTCAGTTCGGTGTAGGTCGTTCGCTCCAAGCTGGGCTGTGTGCACGAACCC
CCCGTTCAGCCCGACCGCTGCGCCTTATCCGGTAACTATCGTCTTGAGTCCAACCCGGTAAGACACGACT
TATCGCCACTGGCAGCAGCCACTGGTAACAGGATTAGCAGAGCGAGGTATGTAGGCGGTGCTACAGAGTT
CTTGAAGTGGTGGCCTAACTACGGCTACACTAGAAGAACAGTATTTGGTATCTGCGCTCTGCTGAAGCCA
GTTACCTTCGGAAAAAGAGTTGGTAGCTCTTGATCCGGCAAACAAACCACCGCTGGTAGCGGTGGTTTTT
TTGTTTGCAAGCAGCAGATTACGCGCAGAAAAAAAGGATCTCAAGAAGATCCTTTGATCTTTTCTACGGG
GTCTGACGCTCAGTGGAACGAAAACTCACGTTAAGGGATTTTGGTCATGAGATTATCAAAAAGGATCTTC
ACCTAGATCCTTTTAAATTAAAAATGAAGTTTTAAATCAATCTAAAGTATATATGAGTAAACTTGGTCTG
ACAGTTACCAATGCTTAATCAGTGAGGCACCTATCTCAGCGATCTGTCTATTTCGTTCATCCATAGTTGC
CTGACTCCCCGTCGTGTAGATAACTACGATACGGGAGGGCTTACCATCTGGCCCCAGTGCTGCAATGATA
CCGCGAGACCCACGCTCACCGGCTCCAGATTTATCAGCAATAAACCAGCCAGCCGGAAGGGCCGAGCGCA
GAAGTGGTCCTGCAACTTTATCCGCCTCCATCCAGTCTATTAATTGTTGCCGGGAAGCTAGAGTAAGTAG
TTCGCCAGTTAATAGTTTGCGCAACGTTGTTGCCATTGCTACAGGCATCGTGGTGTCACGCTCGTCGTTT
GGTATGGCTTCATTCAGCTCCGGTTCCCAACGATCAAGGCGAGTTACATGATCCCCCATGTTGTGCAAAA
AAGCGGTTAGCTCCTTCGGTCCTCCGATCGTTGTCAGAAGTAAGTTGGCCGCAGTGTTATCACTCATGGT
TATGGCAGCACTGCATAATTCTCTTACTGTCATGCCATCCGTAAGATGCTTTTCTGTGACTGGTGAGTAC
TCAACCAAGTCATTCTGAGAATAGTGTATGCGGCGACCGAGTTGCTCTTGCCCGGCGTCAATACGGGATA
ATACCGCGCCACATAGCAGAACTTTAAAAGTGCTCATCATTGGAAAACGTTCTTCGGGGCGAAAACTCTC
AAGGATCTTACCGCTGTTGAGATCCAGTTCGATGTAACCCACTCGTGCACCCAACTGATCTTCAGCATCT
TTTACTTTCACCAGCGTTTCTGGGTGAGCAAAAACAGGAAGGCAAAATGCCGCAAAAAAGGGAATAAGGG
CGACACGGAAATGTTGAATACTCATACTCTTCCTTTTTCAATATTATTGAAGCATTTATCAGGGTTATTG
TCTCATGAGCGGATACATATTTGAATGTATTTAGAAAAATAAACAAATAGGGGTTCCGCGCACATTTCCC
CGAAAAGTGCCACCTGACGTCTAAGAAACCATTATTATCATGACATTAACCTATAAAAATAGGCGTATCA
CGAGGCCCTTTCGTCTCGCGCGTTTCGGTGATGACGGTGAAAACCTCTGACACATGCAGCTCCCGGAGAC
GGTCACAGCTTGTCTGTAAGCGGATGCCGGGAGCAGACAAGCCCGTCAGGGCGCGTCAGCGGGTGTTGGC
GGGTGTCGGGGCTGGCTTAACTATGCGGCATCAGAGCAGATTGTACTGAGAGTGCACC
Features (pLannotate 1.2.2; 14 found; start..end, strand, type, name):
     81..509     -  rep_origin     f1 ori (sequence partly withheld): f1 bacteriophage origin of replication; arrow indicates direction of (+) strand synthesis
    513..670     -  CDS            lacZα (fragment): LacZα fragment of β-galactosidase; lacZ fragment
    673..691     +  promoter       T7 promoter: promoter for bacteriophage T7 RNA polymerase
    705..1349    +  CDS            SRA1 (fragment): SRA1_HUMAN - Experimental evidence at protein level: Swiss-Prot protein existence level 1. Functional RNA which acts as a transcriptional coactivator that selectively enhances steroid receptor-mediated transactivation ligand-independently through a mechanism involving the modulating N- terminal domain (AF-1) of steroid receptors. Also mediates transcriptional coactivation of steroid receptors ligand-dependently through the steroid-binding domain (AF-2). Enhances cellular proliferation and differentiation and promotes apoptosis in vivo. May play a role in tumorigenesis. From Homo sapiens (Human
   1557..1575    -  promoter       SP6 promoter: promoter for bacteriophage SP6 RNA polymerase
   1617..1633    -  protein_bind   lac operator: The lac repressor binds to the lac operator to inhibit transcription in E. coli. This inhibition can be relieved by adding lactose or isopropyl-β-D-thiogalactopyranoside (IPTG). lac repressor encoded by lacI
   1641..1671    -  promoter       lac promoter: promoter for the E. coli lac operon
   1686..1707    -  protein_bind   CAP binding site: CAP binding activates transcription in the presence of cAMP. E. coli catabolite activator protein
   1720..1812    -  CDS            lacI (fragment): lac repressor; lacI; The lac repressor binds to the lac operator to inhibit transcription in E. coli. This inhibition can be relieved by adding lactose or isopropyl-β-D-thiogalactopyranoside (IPTG).
   1995..2583    -  rep_origin     ori: high-copy-number ColE1/pMB1/pBR322/pUC origin of replication
   2754..3614    -  CDS            AmpR: β-lactamase; bla; confers resistance to ampicillin, carbenicillin, and related antibiotics
   3615..3719    -  promoter       AmpR promoter: bla
   3814..3849    +  CDS            rop (fragment): Rop protein, which maintains plasmids at low copy number; rop
   3951..53      +  misc_feature   bom (fragment) (across the origin): basis of mobility region from pBR322
