[The description below was written by a language model from this plasmid's Addgene catalogue record and pLannotate feature annotations shown in this document.]
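Description:
pGEM-3zf(+)_hsSRA1 is a bacterial cloning and in vitro transcription plasmid built on the Promega pGEM-3Zf(+) backbone, carrying a roughly 850 bp human SRA1 (steroid receptor RNA activator 1) insert in a total of about 4 kb. It is maintained in E. coli at high copy through a ColE1/pUC-type origin and selected with ampicillin via the β-lactamase gene and its native promoter. The backbone also contains an f1 bacteriophage origin, which allows single-stranded DNA to be rescued with helper phage, together with the lac promoter, operator, CAP site and lacZα fragment that form the blue/white screening cassette of the parental vector; the insert in the polylinker interrupts this cassette. Small annotated fragments of lacI, rop and the pBR322 bom region are backbone remnants with no evident functional role here.

The SRA1 sequence was cloned between the EcoRI and HindIII sites, both of which are retained, and lies between opposing T7 and SP6 phage promoters. The annotated SRA1 match runs in the same direction as the T7 promoter, so T7 RNA polymerase should give sense-strand RNA, consistent with T7 being the recorded promoter, while SP6 would read the opposite strand. The annotation tool recognises only about 645 bp of the insert as SRA1 coding sequence, labelled a fragment; the rest of the insert is unannotated, and the record does not specify which transcript isoform it represents. SRA1 is notable for acting as a functional RNA coactivator of steroid receptors as well as encoding a protein. The stated purpose is in vitro transcription of human SRA1 RNA; there are no eukaryotic expression elements, tags or reporters.
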