Addgene plasmid #232033: pGEM-3zf(+)_hsSRA1
Purpose: in vitro transcription of human Sra1
Depositing lab: Primo Schaer. Depositing organization: University of Basel. Publication: The TDG protein environment connects active DNA demethylation with chromatin and RNA biology. Richina F, Noreen F, Bauer C, Weber A, Kunz C, Buczak K, Schwarz SD, Wu F, Schurmann D, Schar P. Cell Mol Life Sci. 2025 Nov 25. doi: 10.1007/s00018-025-05943-y. PubMed 41291101.
Backbone
  Vector backbone: pGEM-3Zf(+)
  Backbone manufacturer: Promega
  Backbone size w/o insert (bp): 3197
  Total vector size (bp): 3997
  Vector type: in vitro transcription
Growth in bacteria
  Bacterial resistance: Ampicillin, 100 μg/mL
  Growth temperature: 37°C
  Growth strain: DH5alpha
  Copy number: High Copy
Gene/Insert
  Gene/Insert name: Sra1
  Species: H. sapiens (human)
  Insert size (bp): 850
  Entrez Gene: SRA1 (a.k.a. SRA, SRAP, STRAA1, pp7684)
  Promoter: T7
  Cloning method: Restriction Enzyme; 5′ cloning site EcoRI (not destroyed); 3′ cloning site HindIII (not destroyed)
  Sequencing primers: 5′ T7; 3′ SP6
Terms and licenses: Academic/Nonprofit Terms; Industry Terms: Not Available to Industry
How to cite: pGEM-3zf(+)_hsSRA1 was a gift from Primo Schaer (Addgene plasmid # 232033 ; http://n2t.net/addgene:232033 ; RRID:Addgene_232033)
